Addgene plasmid #129266: pT2-Tbait-UAS-Positron-ST
Purpose: UAS-driven expression of Positron in zebrafish
Depositing lab: Eric Schreiter. Depositing organization: HHMI, Janelia Research Campus. Publication: A general approach to engineer positive-going eFRET voltage indicators. Abdelfattah AS, Valenti R, Zheng J, Wong A, Podgorski K, Koyama M, Kim DS, Schreiter ER. Nat Commun. 2020 Jul 10;11(1):3444. doi: 10.1038/s41467-020-17322-1. PubMed 32651384.
Backbone
  Vector backbone: pT2-Tbait
  Vector type: Zebrafish Expression
Growth in bacteria
  Bacterial resistance: Ampicillin, 100 μg/mL
  Growth temperature: 37°C
  Growth strain: DH5alpha
  Copy number: High Copy
Gene/Insert
  Gene/Insert name: Positron-ST
  Species: Synthetic
  Mutation: D92N, E199V
  Cloning method: Gibson Cloning
Terms and licenses: Academic/Nonprofit Terms; Industry Terms: Not Available to Industry
Depositor comments: Please visit https://www.biorxiv.org/content/10.1101/690925v1.full to read the preprint.
How to cite: pT2-Tbait-UAS-Positron-ST was a gift from Eric Schreiter (Addgene plasmid # 129266 ; http://n2t.net/addgene:129266 ; RRID:Addgene_129266)
