[The description below was written by a language model from this plasmid's Addgene catalogue record and pLannotate feature annotations shown in this document.]
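Description:
pT2-Tbait-UAS-Positron-ST is a zebrafish expression plasmid built on the pT2-Tbait backbone and designed for Gal4-dependent expression of the synthetic voltage indicator Positron. It is maintained in E. coli as a high-copy plasmid through a ColE1/pUC-type origin and is selected with ampicillin via the β-lactamase gene. Remnants of a pBluescript-type cloning vector (multiple cloning site fragments, T3 and T7 promoters, lac promoter/operator) are also annotated. The backbone name suggests Tol2 transposon arms and a "Tbait" target site for genomic integration, but neither element appears in the feature table, so the record does not confirm their presence or positions.

The expression cassette begins with ten annotated Gal4-binding UAS 17-mers, followed by a minimal TATA-box promoter that has low basal activity. Transcription therefore depends on Gal4 supplied by a driver line or a co-delivered construct. Downstream lies the Positron-ST open reading frame. The first several hundred bases after the promoter are unannotated; this region presumably encodes the voltage-sensing domain of the indicator, to which the listed D92N and E199V mutations likely belong, although the record does not name this domain. It is followed by HaloTag, a modified dehalogenase that covalently binds chloroalkane-conjugated dye ligands. HaloTag runs directly into a fragment of the rat Kv2.1 (Kcnb1) potassium channel, which probably corresponds to the "ST" in the name, most likely a soma-targeting motif. An SV40 polyadenylation signal is annotated after the coding region, on the opposite strand.

According to the associated publication, Positron belongs to a family of positive-going eFRET voltage indicators. The construct is intended for imaging membrane potential in genetically defined zebrafish neurons.
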