Features (pLannotate 1.2.2; 24 found; start..end, strand, type, name):
    559..575     -  misc_feature   MCS (fragment): pBluescript multiple cloning site
    635..653     +  promoter       T3 promoter: promoter for bacteriophage T3 RNA polymerase
    669..686     +  protein_bind   5X UAS (fragment): five tandem copies of the "ScaI site" 17-mer CGGAGTACTGTCCTCCG, an upstream activating sequence (UAS) that efficiently binds yeast Gal4 (Webster et al., 1988; Pfeiffer et al., 2010) GAL4
    697..714     +  protein_bind   5X UAS (fragment): five tandem copies of the "ScaI site" 17-mer CGGAGTACTGTCCTCCG, an upstream activating sequence (UAS) that efficiently binds yeast Gal4 (Webster et al., 1988; Pfeiffer et al., 2010) GAL4
    722..739     +  protein_bind   5X UAS (fragment): five tandem copies of the "ScaI site" 17-mer CGGAGTACTGTCCTCCG, an upstream activating sequence (UAS) that efficiently binds yeast Gal4 (Webster et al., 1988; Pfeiffer et al., 2010) GAL4
    748..765     +  protein_bind   5X UAS (fragment): five tandem copies of the "ScaI site" 17-mer CGGAGTACTGTCCTCCG, an upstream activating sequence (UAS) that efficiently binds yeast Gal4 (Webster et al., 1988; Pfeiffer et al., 2010) GAL4
    776..792     +  protein_bind   5X UAS (fragment): five tandem copies of the "ScaI site" 17-mer CGGAGTACTGTCCTCCG, an upstream activating sequence (UAS) that efficiently binds yeast Gal4 (Webster et al., 1988; Pfeiffer et al., 2010) GAL4
    804..821     +  protein_bind   5X UAS (fragment): five tandem copies of the "ScaI site" 17-mer CGGAGTACTGTCCTCCG, an upstream activating sequence (UAS) that efficiently binds yeast Gal4 (Webster et al., 1988; Pfeiffer et al., 2010) GAL4
    832..849     +  protein_bind   5X UAS (fragment): five tandem copies of the "ScaI site" 17-mer CGGAGTACTGTCCTCCG, an upstream activating sequence (UAS) that efficiently binds yeast Gal4 (Webster et al., 1988; Pfeiffer et al., 2010) GAL4
    857..874     +  protein_bind   5X UAS (fragment): five tandem copies of the "ScaI site" 17-mer CGGAGTACTGTCCTCCG, an upstream activating sequence (UAS) that efficiently binds yeast Gal4 (Webster et al., 1988; Pfeiffer et al., 2010) GAL4
    883..900     +  protein_bind   5X UAS (fragment): five tandem copies of the "ScaI site" 17-mer CGGAGTACTGTCCTCCG, an upstream activating sequence (UAS) that efficiently binds yeast Gal4 (Webster et al., 1988; Pfeiffer et al., 2010) GAL4
    911..927     +  protein_bind   5X UAS (fragment): five tandem copies of the "ScaI site" 17-mer CGGAGTACTGTCCTCCG, an upstream activating sequence (UAS) that efficiently binds yeast Gal4 (Webster et al., 1988; Pfeiffer et al., 2010) GAL4
    950..968     +  promoter       minP (fragment): minimal TATA-box promoter with low basal activity
   1700..2581    +  CDS            HaloTag®: modified bacterial dehalogenase that forms covalent bonds with chloroalkane derivatives
   2579..2869    +  CDS            Kcnb1 (fragment): KCNB1_RAT - Experimental evidence at protein level: Swiss-Prot protein existence level 1. Voltage-gated potassium channel that mediates transmembrane potassium transport in excitable membranes, primarily in the brain, but also in the pancreas and cardiovascular system. Contributes to the regulation of the action potential (AP) repolarization, duration and frequency of repetitive AP firing in neurons, muscle cells and endocrine cells and plays a role in homeostatic attenuation of electrical excitability throughout the brain (PubMed:10024359, PubMed:10618149, PubMed:12451110, PubMed:17379638, Pu
   2889..2906    -  promoter       T7 promoter (fragment): promoter for bacteriophage T7 RNA polymerase
   2911..3045    -  polyA_signal   SV40 poly(A) signal: SV40 polyadenylation signal
   3686..3726    -  misc_feature   MCS (fragment): pBluescript multiple cloning site
   3739..3757    -  promoter       T3 promoter: promoter for bacteriophage T3 RNA polymerase
   3802..3818    -  protein_bind   lac operator: The lac repressor binds to the lac operator to inhibit transcription in E. coli. This inhibition can be relieved by adding lactose or isopropyl-β-D-thiogalactopyranoside (IPTG). lac repressor encoded by lacI
   3826..3856    -  promoter       lac promoter: promoter for the E. coli lac operon
   3905..3997    -  CDS            lacI (fragment): lac repressor; lacI; The lac repressor binds to the lac operator to inhibit transcription in E. coli. This inhibition can be relieved by adding lactose or isopropyl-β-D-thiogalactopyranoside (IPTG).
   4180..4768    -  rep_origin     ori: high-copy-number ColE1/pMB1/pBR322/pUC origin of replication
   4939..5799    -  CDS            AmpR: β-lactamase; bla; confers resistance to ampicillin, carbenicillin, and related antibiotics
>Addgene plasmid #129266 | pT2-Tbait-UAS-Positron-ST | addgene full sequence | sequence record 254360 | Addgene NGS Result
GGCATATGGTTCTTGACAGAGGTGTAAAAAGTACTCAAAAATTTTACTCAAGTGAAAGTACAAGTACTTA
GGGAAAATTTTACTCAATTAAAAGTAAAAGTATCTGGCTAGAATCTTACTTGAGTAAAAGTAAAAAAGTA
CTCCATTAAAATTGTACTTGAGTATTAAGGAAGTAAAAGTAAAAGCAAGAAAGAAAACTAGAGATTCTTG
TTTAAGCTTTTAATCTCAAAAAACATTAAATGAAATGCATACAAGGTTTTATCCTGCTTTAGAACTGTTT
GTATTTAATTATCAAACTATAAGACAGACAATCTAATGCCAGTACACGCTACTCAAAGTTGTAAAACCTC
AGATTTAACTTCAGTAGAAGCTGATTCTCAAAATTGTTAGTGTCAAGCCTAGCTCTTTTGGGGCTGAAAA
GCAATCCTGCAGTGCTGAAAAGCCTCTCACAGGCAGCCGATGCGGGAAGAGGTGTATTAGTCTTGATAGA
GAGGCTGCAAATAGCAGGAAACGTGAGCAGAGACTCCCTGGTGTCTGAAACACAGGCCAGATGGGCCCTC
GACGGTATCGATAAGAAAACTAGAGATTCTTGTTTAAGCTTGAGGCTGCTGTCAGGGAGCTCATGGACTT
CGAGAATTAACCCTCACTAAAGGGAATACGAAGTTATCCGGAGTACTGTCCTCCGACACTAGAGGTCGGA
GTACTGTCCTCCGACGCAAGGCGGAGTACTGTCCTCCGACGCAAGGTCGGAGTACTGTCCTCCGACACTA
GAGGTCGGAGTACTGTCCTCCGCCATACTTATCCGGAGTACTGTCCTCCGACACTAGAGGTCGGAGTACT
GTCCTCCGACGCAAGGCGGAGTACTGTCCTCCGACGCAAGGTCGGAGTACTGTCCTCCGACACTAGAGGT
CGGAGTACTGTCCTCCGCCATACGTAGCAGGGTAGACTGTAGAGGGTATATAATGGAACCCATCGCGTCT
CAGCCTCACTTTGAGCTCCTCCACACGAATTCGCCATCATGGCTGACGTGGAAACCGAGACCGGTATGAT
TGCACAGTGGATTGTCTTTGCTATTATGGCTGCTGCTGCTATTGCTTTTGGAGTGGCTGTGCACTTTCGG
CCTTCAGAGCTGAAGAGCGCATACTATATCAACATTGCCATCTGCACTATCGCCGCTACCGCTTACTATG
CAATGGCCGTGAACTACCAGGACCTGACAATGAATGGTGAAAGGCAGGTGGTCTACGCAAGATATATTGA
CTGGGTGCTGACCACACCACTGCTCCTGCTCAACCTCATCGTCATGACCAAGATGGGCGGAGTGATGATT
TCTTGGGTCATCGGCGCAGACATTTTCATGATCGTGTTTGGTATTCTGGGCGCCTTCGAGGATGAACACA
AGTTCAAATGGGTGTACTTTATCGCTGGATGTGTGATGCAGGCAGTCCTGACATACGGGATGTATAACGC
CACTTGGAAAGACGATCTGAAGAAAAGCCCCGAGTACCATAGCTCCTATGTCAGTCTGCTCGTCTTCCTG
TCAATCCTCTGGGTGTTTTATCCTGTCGTGTGGGCTTTCGGGTCTGGTAGTGGCGTGCTGTCCGTCGACA
ATGTGGCCATTCTCATGGGAATCCTGGATGTGCTCGCTAAGCCACTGTTTGGAATGGGGTGCCTCATTGC
CCATGAGACTATCTTCAAGATCGGTACCGGCTTTCCATTCGACCCCCATTATGTGGAAGTCCTGGGCGAG
CGCATGCACTACGTCGATGTTGGTCCGCGCGATGGCACCCCTGTGCTGTTCCTGCACGGTAACCCGACCT
CCTCCTACGTGTGGCGCAACATCATCCCGCATGTTGCACCGACCCATCGCTGCATTGCTCCAGACCTGAT
CGGTATGGGCAAATCCGACAAACCAGACCTGGGTTATTTCTTCGACGACCACGTCCGCTTCATGGATGCC
TTCATCGAAGCCCTGGGTCTGGAAGAGGTCGTCCTGGTCATTCACGACTGGGGCTCCGCTCTGGGTTTCC
ACTGGGCCAAGCGCAATCCAGAGCGCGTCAAAGGTATTGCATTTATGGAGTTCATCCACCCTATCCCGAC
CTGGGACGAATGGCCAGAATTTGCCCGCGAGACCTTCCAGGCCTTCCGCACCACCGACGTCGGCCGCAAG
CTGATCATCGATCAGAACGTTTTTATCGAGGGTACGCTGCCGATGGGTGTCGTCCGCCCGCTGACTGAAG
TCGAGATGGACCATTACCGCGAGCCGTTCCTGAATCCTGTTGACCGCGAGCCACTGTGGCGCTTCCCAAA
CGAGCTGCCAATCGCCGGTGAGCCAGCGAACATCGTCGCGCTGGTCGAAGAATACATGGACTGGCTGCAC
CAGTCCCCTGTCCCGAAGCTGCTGTTCTGGGGCACCCCAGGCGTTCTGATCCCACCGGCCGAAGCCGCTC
GCCTGGCCAAAAGCCTGCCTAACTGCAAGGCTGTGGACATCGGCCCGGGTCTGAATCTGCTGCAAGAAGA
CAACCCGGACCTGATCGGCAGCGAGATCGCGCGCTGGCTGTCGACGCTCGAGATTTCCGGCGAGCCAACC
ACTAAGAGCAGGATCACCAGCGAGGGCGAGTACATCCCCCTGGACCAGATCGACATCAACGTGTTCTGCT
ACGAGAACGAGGTGCAAAGTCAGCCTATCCTGAACACAAAGGAAATGGCTCCACAGTCTAAGCCTCCCGA
AGAGCTTGAGATGTCCAGTATGCCAAGTCCCGTGGCTCCCCTCCCTGCCAGGACTGAAGGAGTGATTGAC
ATGAGGAGTATGTCATCTATTGATAGCTTCATCTCTTGCGCAACAGATTTCCCCGAGGCTACTCGATTCT
AAACTCGAGCCTCTAGAACTATAGTGAGTCGTATTACGTAGATCCAGACATGATAAGATACATTGATGAG
TTTGGACAAACCACAACTAGAATGCAGTGAAAAAAATGCTTTATTTGTGAAATTTGTGATGCTATTGCTT
TATTTGTAACCATTATAAGCTGCAATAAACAAGTTAACAACAACAATTGCATTCATTTTATGTTTCAGGT
TCAGGGGGAGGTGTGGGAGGTTTTTTAATTCGCGGCCGCGGATCCAGATCGATCTGCGAAGATACGGCCA
CGGGTGCTCTTGATCCTGTGGCTGATTTTGGACTGTGCTGCTCGCAGCTGCTGATGAATCACATACTTCC
TCCATTTTCTTCCACTGATTGACTGTTATAATTTCCCTAATTTCCAGGTCAAGGTGCTGTGCATTGTGGT
AATAGATGTGACATGACGTCACTTCCAAAGGACCAATGAACATGTCTGACCAATTTCATATAATGTGAAA
ACGATTTTCATAGGCAGAATAAATAACATTTAAATTAAACTGGGCATCAGCGCAATTCAATTGGTTTGGT
AATAGCAAGGGAAAATAGAATGAAGTGATCTCCAAAAAATAAGTACTTTTTGACTGTAAATAAAATTGTA
AGGAGTAAAAAGTACTTTTTTTTCTAAAAAAATGTAATTAAGTAAAAGTAAAAGTATTGATTTTTAATTG
TACTCAAGTAAAGTAAAAATCCCCAAAAATAATACTTAAGTACAGTAATCAAGTAAAATTACTCAAGTAC
TTTACACCTCTGGTTCTTGACCCCCTACCTTCAGCAAGCCCAGCAGATCCACTAGTTCTAGAGCGGCCGC
CACCGCGGTGGAGCTCCAGCTTTTGTTCCCTTTAGTGAGGGTTAATTGCGCGCTTGGCGTAATCATGGTC
ATAGCTGTTTCCTGTGTGAAATTGTTATCCGCTCACAATTCCACACAACATACGAGCCGGAAGCATAAAG
TGTAAAGCCTGGGGTGCCTAATGAGTGAGCCAACTCACATTAATTGCGTTGCGCTCACTGCCCGCTTTCC
AGTCGGGAAACCTGTCGTGCCAGCTGCATTAATGAATCGGCCAACGCGCGGGGAGAGGCGGTTTGCGTAT
TGGGCGCTCTTCCGCTTCCTCGCTCACTGACTCGCTGCGCTCGGTCGTTCGGCTGCGGCGAGCGGTATCA
GCTCACTCAAAGGCGGTAATACGGTTATCCACAGAATCAGGGGATAACGCAGGAAAGAACATGTGAGCAA
AAGGCCAGCAAAAGGCCAGGAACCGTAAAAAGGCCGCGTTGCTGGCGTTTTTCCATAGGCTCCGCCCCCC
TGACGAGCATCACAAAAATCGACGCTCAAGTCAGAGGTGGCGAAACCCGACAGGACTATAAAGATACCAG
GCGTTTCCCCCTGGAAGCTCCCTCGTGCGCTCTCCTGTTCCGACCCTGCCGCTTACCGGATACCTGTCCG
CCTTTCTCCCTTCGGGAAGCGTGGCGCTTTCTCATAGCTCACGCTGTAGGTATCTCAGTTCGGTGTAGGT
CGTTCGCTCCAAGCTGGGCTGTGTGCACGAACCCCCCGTTCAGCCCGACCGCTGCGCCTTATCCGGTAAC
TATCGTCTTGAGTCCAACCCGGTAAGACACGACTTATCGCCACTGGCAGCAGCCACTGGTAACAGGATTA
GCAGAGCGAGGTATGTAGGCGGTGCTACAGAGTTCTTGAAGTGGTGGCCTAACTACGGCTACACTAGAAG
AACAGTATTTGGTATCTGCGCTCTGCTGAAGCCAGTTACCTTCGGAAAAAGAGTTGGTAGCTCTTGATCC
GGCAAACAAACCACCGCTGGTAGCGGTGGTTTTTTTGTTTGCAAGCAGCAGATTACGCGCAGAAAAAAAG
GATCTCAAGAAGATCCTTTGATCTTTTCTACGGGGTCTGACGCTCAGTGGAACGAAAACTCACGTTAAGG
GATTTTGGTCATGAGATTATCAAAAAGGATCTTCACCTAGATCCTTTTAAATTAAAAATGAAGTTTTAAA
TCAATCTAAAGTATATATGAGTAAACTTGGTCTGACAGTTACCAATGCTTAATCAGTGAGGCACCTATCT
CAGCGATCTGTCTATTTCGTTCATCCATAGTTGCCTGACTCCCCGTCGTGTAGATAACTACGATACGGGA
GGGCTTACCATCTGGCCCCAGTGCTGCAATGATACCGCGAGACCCACGCTCACCGGCTCCAGATTTATCA
GCAATAAACCAGCCAGCCGGAAGGGCCGAGCGCAGAAGTGGTCCTGCAACTTTATCCGCCTCCATCCAGT
CTATTAATTGTTGCCGGGAAGCTAGAGTAAGTAGTTCGCCAGTTAATAGTTTGCGCAACGTTGTTGCCAT
TGCTACAGGCATCGTGGTGTCACGCTCGTCGTTTGGTATGGCTTCATTCAGCTCCGGTTCCCAACGATCA
AGGCGAGTTACATGATCCCCCATGTTGTGCAAAAAAGCGGTTAGCTCCTTCGGTCCTCCGATCGTTGTCA
GAAGTAAGTTGGCCGCAGTGTTATCACTCATGGTTATGGCAGCACTGCATAATTCTCTTACTGTCATGCC
ATCCGTAAGATGCTTTTCTGTGACTGGTGAGTACTCAACCAAGTCATTCTGAGAATAGTGTATGCGGCGA
CCGAGTTGCTCTTGCCCGGCGTCAATACGGGATAATACCGCGCCACATAGCAGAACTTTAAAAGTGCTCA
TCATTGGAAAACGTTCTTCGGGGCGAAAACTCTCAAGGATCTTACCGCTGTTGAGATCCAGTTCGATGTA
ACCCACTCGTGCACCCAACTGATCTTCAGCATCTTTTACTTTCACCAGCGTTTCTGGGTGAGCAAAAACA
GGAAGGCAAAATGCCGCAAAAAAGGGAATAAGGGCGACACGGAAATGTTGAATACTCATACTCTTCCGGT
ACC
